>Addgene plasmid #138690 | pLenti-Puro-sgMARK3 | addgene full sequence | sequence record 273066 | Addgene NGS Result
TGATGCGGTTTTGGCAGTACATCAATGGGCGTGGATAGCGGTTTGACTCACGGGGATTTCCAAGTCTCCA
CCCCATTGACGTCAATGGGAGTTTGTTTTGGCACCAAAATCAACGGGACTTTCCAAAATGTCGTAACAAC
TCCGCCCCATTGACGCAAATGGGCGGTAGGCGTGTACGGTGGGAGGTCTATATAAGCAGCGCGTTTTGCC
TGTACTGGGTCTCTCTGGTTAGACCAGATCTGAGCCTGGGAGCTCTCTGGCTAACTAGGGAACCCACTGC
TTAAGCCTCAATAAAGCTTGCCTTGAGTGCTTCAAGTAGTGTGTGCCCGTCTGTTGTGTGACTCTGGTAA
CTAGAGATCCCTCAGACCCTTTTAGTCAGTGTGGAAAATCTCTAGCAGTGGCGCCCGAACAGGGACTTGA
AAGCGAAAGGGAAACCAGAGGAGCTCTCTCGACGCAGGACTCGGCTTGCTGAAGCGCGCACGGCAAGAGG
CGAGGGGCGGCGACTGGTGAGTACGCCAAAAATTTTGACTAGCGGAGGCTAGAAGGAGAGAGATGGGTGC
GAGAGCGTCAGTATTAAGCGGGGGAGAATTAGATCGCGATGGGAAAAAATTCGGTTAAGGCCAGGGGGAA
AGAAAAAATATAAATTAAAACATATAGTATGGGCAAGCAGGGAGCTAGAACGATTCGCAGTTAATCCTGG
CCTGTTAGAAACATCAGAAGGCTGTAGACAAATACTGGGACAGCTACAACCATCCCTTCAGACAGGATCA
GAAGAACTTAGATCATTATATAATACAGTAGCAACCCTCTATTGTGTGCATCAAAGGATAGAGATAAAAG
ACACCAAGGAAGCTTTAGACAAGATAGAGGAAGAGCAAAACAAAAGTAAGACCACCGCACAGCAAGCGGC
CGCTGATCTTCAGACCTGGAGGAGGAGATATGAGGGACAATTGGAGAAGTGAATTATATAAATATAAAGT
AGTAAAAATTGAACCATTAGGAGTAGCACCCACCAAGGCAAAGAGAAGAGTGGTGCAGAGAGAAAAAAGA
GCAGTGGGAATAGGAGCTTTGTTCCTTGGGTTCTTGGGAGCAGCAGGAAGCACTATGGGCGCAGCGTCAA
TGACGCTGACGGTACAGGCCAGACAATTATTGTCTGGTATAGTGCAGCAGCAGAACAATTTGCTGAGGGC
TATTGAGGCGCAACAGCATCTGTTGCAACTCACAGTCTGGGGCATCAAGCAGCTCCAGGCAAGAATCCTG
GCTGTGGAAAGATACCTAAAGGATCAACAGCTCCTGGGGATTTGGGGTTGCTCTGGAAAACTCATTTGCA
CCACTGCTGTGCCTTGGAATGCTAGTTGGAGTAATAAATCTCTGGAACAGATTTGGAATCACACGACCTG
GATGGAGTGGGACAGAGAAATTAACAATTACACAAGCTTAATACACTCCTTAATTGAAGAATCGCAAAAC
CAGCAAGAAAAGAATGAACAAGAATTATTGGAATTAGATAAATGGGCAAGTTTGTGGAATTGGTTTAACA
TAACAAATTGGCTGTGGTATATAAAATTATTCATAATGATAGTAGGAGGCTTGGTAGGTTTAAGAATAGT
TTTTGCTGTACTTTCTATAGTGAATAGAGTTAGGCAGGGATATTCACCATTATCGTTTCAGACCCACCTC
CCAACCCCGAGGGGACCCGACAGGCCCGAAGGAATAGAAGAAGAAGGTGGAGAGAGAGACAGAGACAGAT
CCATTCGATTAGTGAACGGATCGGCACTGCGTGCGCCAATTCTGCAGACAAATGGCAGTATTCATCCACA
ATTTTAAAAGAAAAGGGGGGATTGGGGGGTACAGTGCAGGGGAAAGAATAGTAGACATAATAGCAACAGA
CATACAAACTAAAGAATTACAAAAACAAATTACAAAAATTCAAAATTTTCGGGTTTATTACAGGGACAGC
AGAGATCCAGTTTGGTTAATTAAGGTACCGAGGGCCTATTTCCCATGATTCCTTCATATTTGCATATACG
ATACAAGGCTGTTAGAGAGATAATTAGAATTAATTTGACTGTAAACACAAAGATATTAGTACAAAATACG
TGACGTAGAAAGTAATAATTTCTTGGGTAGTTTGCAGTTTTAAAATTATGTTTTAAAATGGACTATCATA
TGCTTACCGTAACTTGAAAGTATTTCGATTTCTTGGCTTTATATATCTTGTGGAAAGGACGAAACACCGT
CTAGAGTGCCGCGTTTAATGTTTTAGAGCTAGAAATAGCAAGTTAAAATAAGGCTAGTCCGTTATCAACT
TGAAAAAGTGGCACCGAGTCGGTGCTTTTTTGAATTCGCTAGCTAGGTCTTGAAAGGAGTGGGAATTGGC
TCCGGTGCCCGTCAGTGGGCAGAGCGCACATCGCCCACAGTCCCCGAGAAGTTGGGGGGAGGGGTCGGCA
ATTGATCCGGTGCCTAGAGAAGGTGGCGCGGGGTAAACTGGGAAAGTGATGTCGTGTACTGGCTCCGCCT
TTTTCCCGAGGGTGGGGGAGAACCGTATATAAGTGCAGTAGTCGCCGTGAACGTTCTTTTTCGCAACGGG
TTTGCCGCCAGAACACAGGACCGGTTCTAGAGCGCTGCCACCATGGACAAGAAGTACAGCATCGGCCTGG
ACATCGGCACCAACTCTGTGGGCTGGGCCGTGATCACCGACGAGTACAAGGTGCCCAGCAAGAAATTCAA
GGTGCTGGGCAACACCGACCGGCACAGCATCAAGAAGAACCTGATCGGAGCCCTGCTGTTCGACAGCGGC
GAAACAGCCGAGGCCACCCGGCTGAAGAGAACCGCCAGAAGAAGATACACCAGACGGAAGAACCGGATCT
GCTATCTGCAAGAGATCTTCAGCAACGAGATGGCCAAGGTGGACGACAGCTTCTTCCACAGACTGGAAGA
GTCCTTCCTGGTGGAAGAGGATAAGAAGCACGAGCGGCACCCCATCTTCGGCAACATCGTGGACGAGGTG
GCCTACCACGAGAAGTACCCCACCATCTACCACCTGAGAAAGAAACTGGTGGACAGCACCGACAAGGCCG
ACCTGCGGCTGATCTATCTGGCCCTGGCCCACATGATCAAGTTCCGGGGCCACTTCCTGATCGAGGGCGA
CCTGAACCCCGACAACAGCGACGTGGACAAGCTGTTCATCCAGCTGGTGCAGACCTACAACCAGCTGTTC
GAGGAAAACCCCATCAACGCCAGCGGCGTGGACGCCAAGGCCATCCTGTCTGCCAGACTGAGCAAGAGCA
GACGGCTGGAAAATCTGATCGCCCAGCTGCCCGGCGAGAAGAAGAATGGCCTGTTCGGAAACCTGATTGC
CCTGAGCCTGGGCCTGACCCCCAACTTCAAGAGCAACTTCGACCTGGCCGAGGATGCCAAACTGCAGCTG
AGCAAGGACACCTACGACGACGACCTGGACAACCTGCTGGCCCAGATCGGCGACCAGTACGCCGACCTGT
TTCTGGCCGCCAAGAACCTGTCCGACGCCATCCTGCTGAGCGACATCCTGAGAGTGAACACCGAGATCAC
CAAGGCCCCCCTGAGCGCCTCTATGATCAAGAGATACGACGAGCACCACCAGGACCTGACCCTGCTGAAA
GCTCTCGTGCGGCAGCAGCTGCCTGAGAAGTACAAAGAGATTTTCTTCGACCAGAGCAAGAACGGCTACG
CCGGCTACATTGACGGCGGAGCCAGCCAGGAAGAGTTCTACAAGTTCATCAAGCCCATCCTGGAAAAGAT
GGACGGCACCGAGGAACTGCTCGTGAAGCTGAACAGAGAGGACCTGCTGCGGAAGCAGCGGACCTTCGAC
AACGGCAGCATCCCCCACCAGATCCACCTGGGAGAGCTGCACGCCATTCTGCGGCGGCAGGAAGATTTTT
ACCCATTCCTGAAGGACAACCGGGAAAAGATCGAGAAGATCCTGACCTTCCGCATCCCCTACTACGTGGG
CCCTCTGGCCAGGGGAAACAGCAGATTCGCCTGGATGACCAGAAAGAGCGAGGAAACCATCACCCCCTGG
AACTTCGAGGAAGTGGTGGACAAGGGCGCTTCCGCCCAGAGCTTCATCGAGCGGATGACCAACTTCGATA
AGAACCTGCCCAACGAGAAGGTGCTGCCCAAGCACAGCCTGCTGTACGAGTACTTCACCGTGTATAACGA
GCTGACCAAAGTGAAATACGTGACCGAGGGAATGAGAAAGCCCGCCTTCCTGAGCGGCGAGCAGAAAAAG
GCCATCGTGGACCTGCTGTTCAAGACCAACCGGAAAGTGACCGTGAAGCAGCTGAAAGAGGACTACTTCA
AGAAAATCGAGTGCTTCGACTCCGTGGAAATCTCCGGCGTGGAAGATCGGTTCAACGCCTCCCTGGGCAC
ATACCACGATCTGCTGAAAATTATCAAGGACAAGGACTTCCTGGACAATGAGGAAAACGAGGACATTCTG
GAAGATATCGTGCTGACCCTGACACTGTTTGAGGACAGAGAGATGATCGAGGAACGGCTGAAAACCTATG
CCCACCTGTTCGACGACAAAGTGATGAAGCAGCTGAAGCGGCGGAGATACACCGGCTGGGGCAGGCTGAG
CCGGAAGCTGATCAACGGCATCCGGGACAAGCAGTCCGGCAAGACAATCCTGGATTTCCTGAAGTCCGAC
GGCTTCGCCAACAGAAACTTCATGCAGCTGATCCACGACGACAGCCTGACCTTTAAAGAGGACATCCAGA
AAGCCCAGGTGTCCGGCCAGGGCGATAGCCTGCACGAGCACATTGCCAATCTGGCCGGCAGCCCCGCCAT
TAAGAAGGGCATCCTGCAGACAGTGAAGGTGGTGGACGAGCTCGTGAAAGTGATGGGCCGGCACAAGCCC
GAGAACATCGTGATCGAAATGGCCAGAGAGAACCAGACCACCCAGAAGGGACAGAAGAACAGCCGCGAGA
GAATGAAGCGGATCGAAGAGGGCATCAAAGAGCTGGGCAGCCAGATCCTGAAAGAACACCCCGTGGAAAA
CACCCAGCTGCAGAACGAGAAGCTGTACCTGTACTACCTGCAGAATGGGCGGGATATGTACGTGGACCAG
GAACTGGACATCAACCGGCTGTCCGACTACGATGTGGACCATATCGTGCCTCAGAGCTTTCTGAAGGACG
ACTCCATCGACAACAAGGTGCTGACCAGAAGCGACAAGAACCGGGGCAAGAGCGACAACGTGCCCTCCGA
AGAGGTCGTGAAGAAGATGAAGAACTACTGGCGGCAGCTGCTGAACGCCAAGCTGATTACCCAGAGAAAG
TTCGACAATCTGACCAAGGCCGAGAGAGGCGGCCTGAGCGAACTGGATAAGGCCGGCTTCATCAAGAGAC
AGCTGGTGGAAACCCGGCAGATCACAAAGCACGTGGCACAGATCCTGGACTCCCGGATGAACACTAAGTA
CGACGAGAATGACAAGCTGATCCGGGAAGTGAAAGTGATCACCCTGAAGTCCAAGCTGGTGTCCGATTTC
CGGAAGGATTTCCAGTTTTACAAAGTGCGCGAGATCAACAACTACCACCACGCCCACGACGCCTACCTGA
ACGCCGTCGTGGGAACCGCCCTGATCAAAAAGTACCCTAAGCTGGAAAGCGAGTTCGTGTACGGCGACTA
CAAGGTGTACGACGTGCGGAAGATGATCGCCAAGAGCGAGCAGGAAATCGGCAAGGCTACCGCCAAGTAC
TTCTTCTACAGCAACATCATGAACTTTTTCAAGACCGAGATTACCCTGGCCAACGGCGAGATCCGGAAGC
GGCCTCTGATCGAGACAAACGGCGAAACCGGGGAGATCGTGTGGGATAAGGGCCGGGATTTTGCCACCGT
GCGGAAAGTGCTGAGCATGCCCCAAGTGAATATCGTGAAAAAGACCGAGGTGCAGACAGGCGGCTTCAGC
AAAGAGTCTATCCTGCCCAAGAGGAACAGCGATAAGCTGATCGCCAGAAAGAAGGACTGGGACCCTAAGA
AGTACGGCGGCTTCGACAGCCCCACCGTGGCCTATTCTGTGCTGGTGGTGGCCAAAGTGGAAAAGGGCAA
GTCCAAGAAACTGAAGAGTGTGAAAGAGCTGCTGGGGATCACCATCATGGAAAGAAGCAGCTTCGAGAAG
AATCCCATCGACTTTCTGGAAGCCAAGGGCTACAAAGAAGTGAAAAAGGACCTGATCATCAAGCTGCCTA
AGTACTCCCTGTTCGAGCTGGAAAACGGCCGGAAGAGAATGCTGGCCTCTGCCGGCGAACTGCAGAAGGG
AAACGAACTGGCCCTGCCCTCCAAATATGTGAACTTCCTGTACCTGGCCAGCCACTATGAGAAGCTGAAG
GGCTCCCCCGAGGATAATGAGCAGAAACAGCTGTTTGTGGAACAGCACAAGCACTACCTGGACGAGATCA
TCGAGCAGATCAGCGAGTTCTCCAAGAGAGTGATCCTGGCCGACGCTAATCTGGACAAAGTGCTGTCCGC
CTACAACAAGCACCGGGATAAGCCCATCAGAGAGCAGGCCGAGAATATCATCCACCTGTTTACCCTGACC
AATCTGGGAGCCCCTGCCGCCTTCAAGTACTTTGACACCACCATCGACCGGAAGAGGTACACCAGCACCA
AAGAGGTGCTGGACGCCACCCTGATCCACCAGAGCATCACCGGCCTGTACGAGACACGGATCGACCTGTC
TCAGCTGGGAGGCGACAAGCGACCTGCCGCCACAAAGAAGGCTGGACAGGCTAAGAAGAAGAAAGATTAC
AAAGACGATGACGATAAGGGATCCGGCGCAACAAACTTCTCTCTGCTGAAACAAGCCGGAGATGTCGAAG
AGAATCCTGGACCGACCGAGTACAAGCCCACGGTGCGCCTCGCCACCCGCGACGACGTCCCCAGGGCCGT
ACGCACCCTCGCCGCCGCGTTCGCCGACTACCCCGCCACGCGCCACACCGTCGATCCGGACCGCCACATC
GAGCGGGTCACCGAGCTGCAAGAACTCTTCCTCACGCGCGTCGGGCTCGACATCGGCAAGGTGTGGGTCG
CGGACGACGGCGCCGCGGTGGCGGTCTGGACCACGCCGGAGAGCGTCGAAGCGGGGGCGGTGTTCGCCGA
GATCGGCCCGCGCATGGCCGAGTTGAGCGGTTCCCGGCTGGCCGCGCAGCAACAGATGGAAGGCCTCCTG
GCGCCGCACCGGCCCAAGGAGCCCGCGTGGTTCCTGGCCACCGTCGGAGTCTCGCCCGACCACCAGGGCA
AGGGTCTGGGCAGCGCCGTCGTGCTCCCCGGAGTGGAGGCGGCCGAGCGCGCCGGGGTGCCCGCCTTCCT
GGAGACCTCCGCGCCCCGCAACCTCCCCTTCTACGAGCGGCTCGGCTTCACCGTCACCGCCGACGTCGAG
GTGCCCGAAGGACCGCGCACCTGGTGCATGACCCGCAAGCCCGGTGCCTGAACGCGTTAAGTCGACAATC
AACCTCTGGATTACAAAATTTGTGAAAGATTGACTGGTATTCTTAACTATGTTGCTCCTTTTACGCTATG
TGGATACGCTGCTTTAATGCCTTTGTATCATGCTATTGCTTCCCGTATGGCTTTCATTTTCTCCTCCTTG
TATAAATCCTGGTTGCTGTCTCTTTATGAGGAGTTGTGGCCCGTTGTCAGGCAACGTGGCGTGGTGTGCA
CTGTGTTTGCTGACGCAACCCCCACTGGTTGGGGCATTGCCACCACCTGTCAGCTCCTTTCCGGGACTTT
CGCTTTCCCCCTCCCTATTGCCACGGCGGAACTCATCGCCGCCTGCCTTGCCCGCTGCTGGACAGGGGCT
CGGCTGTTGGGCACTGACAATTCCGTGGTGTTGTCGGGGAAATCATCGTCCTTTCCTTGGCTGCTCGCCT
GTGTTGCCACCTGGATTCTGCGCGGGACGTCCTTCTGCTACGTCCCTTCGGCCCTCAATCCAGCGGACCT
TCCTTCCCGCGGCCTGCTGCCGGCTCTGCGGCCTCTTCCGCGTCTTCGCCTTCGCCCTCAGACGAGTCGG
ATCTCCCTTTGGGCCGCCTCCCCGCGTCGACTTTAAGACCAATGACTTACAAGGCAGCTGTAGATCTTAG
CCACTTTTTAAAAGAAAAGGGGGGACTGGAAGGGCTAATTCACTCCCAACGAAGACAAGATCTGCTTTTT
GCTTGTACTGGGTCTCTCTGGTTAGACCAGATCTGAGCCTGGGAGCTCTCTGGCTAACTAGGGAACCCAC
TGCTTAAGCCTCAATAAAGCTTGCCTTGAGTGCTTCAAGTAGTGTGTGCCCGTCTGTTGTGTGACTCTGG
TAACTAGAGATCCCTCAGACCCTTTTAGTCAGTGTGGAAAATCTCTAGCAGGGCCCGTTTAAACCCGCTG
ATCAGCCTCGACTGTGCCTTCTAGTTGCCAGCCATCTGTTGTTTGCCCCTCCCCCGTGCCTTCCTTGACC
CTGGAAGGTGCCACTCCCACTGTCCTTTCCTAATAAAATGAGGAAATTGCATCGCATTGTCTGAGTAGGT
GTCATTCTATTCTGGGGGGTGGGGTGGGGCAGGACAGCAAGGGGGAGGATTGGGAAGACAATAGCAGGCA
TGCTGGGGATGCGGTGGGCTCTATGGCTTCTGAGGCGGAAAGAACCAGCTGGGGCTCTAGGGGGTATCCC
C
[124 nt withheld, positions 8682-8805]
C
[91 nt withheld, positions 8807-8897]
A
[49 nt withheld, positions 8899-8947]
CCTTTGACGTTGGAGTCCACGTTCTTT
[37 nt withheld, positions 8975-9011]
ACCCTATCTCGGTCTATTCTTTTGATTTATAAGGGATTTTGCCGATTTCGGCCTATTGGTTAAAAAATGA
GCTGATTTAACAAAAATTTAACGCGAATTAATTCTGTGGAATGTGTGTCAGTTAGGGTGTGGAAAGTCCC
CAGGCTCCCCAGCAGGCAGAAGTATGCAAAGCATGCATCTCAATTAGTCAGCAACCAGGTGTGGAAAGTC
CCCAGGCTCCCCAGCAGGCAGAAGTATGCAAAGCATGCATCTCAATTAGTCAGCAACCATAGTCCCGCCC
CTAACTCCGCCCATCCCGCCCCTAACTCCGCCCAGTTCCGCCCATTCTCCGCCCCATGGCTGACTAATTT
TTTTTATTTATGCAGAGGCCGAGGCCGCCTCTGCCTCTGAGCTATTCCAGAAGTAGTGAGGAGGCTTTTT
TGGAGGCCTAGGCTTTTGCAAAAAGCTCCCGGGAGCTTGTATATCCATTTTCGGATCTGATCAGCACGTG
TTGACAATTAATCATCGGCATAGTATATCGGCATAGTATAATACGACAAGGTGAGGAACTAAACCATGGC
CAAGTTGACCAGTGCCGTTCCGGTGCTCACCGCGCGCGACGTCGCCGGAGCGGTCGAGTTCTGGACCGAC
CGGCTCGGGTTCTCCCGGGACTTCGTGGAGGACGACTTCGCCGGTGTGGTCCGGGACGACGTGACCCTGT
TCATCAGCGCGGTCCAGGACCAGGTGGTGCCGGACAACACCCTGGCCTGGGTGTGGGTGCGCGGCCTGGA
CGAGCTGTACGCCGAGTGGTCGGAGGTCGTGTCCACGAACTTCCGGGACGCCTCCGGGCCGGCCATGACC
GAGATCGGCGAGCAGCCGTGGGGGCGGGAGTTCGCCCTGCGCGACCCGGCCGGCAACTGCGTGCACTTCG
TGGCCGAGGAGCAGGACTGACACGTGCTACGAGATTTCGATTCCACCGCCGCCTTCTATGAAAGGTTGGG
CTTCGGAATCGTTTTCCGGGACGCCGGCTGGATGATCCTCCAGCGCGGGGATCTCATGCTGGAGTTCTTC
GCCCACCCCAACTTGTTTATTGCAGCTTATAATGGTTACAAATAAAGCAATAGCATCACAAATTTCACAA
ATAAAGCATTTTTTTCACTGCATTCTAGTTGTGGTTTGTCCAAACTCATCAATGTATCTTATCATGTCTG
TATACCGTCGACCTCTAGCTAGAGCTTGGCGTAATCATGGTCATAGCTGTTTCCTGTGTGAAATTGTTAT
CCGCTCACAATTCCACACAACATACGAGCCGGAAGCATAAAGTGTAAAGCCTGGGGTGCCTAATGAGTGA
GCTAACTCACATTAATTGCGTTGCGCTCACTGCCCGCTTTCCAGTCGGGAAACCTGTCGTGCCAGCTGCA
TTAATGAATCGGCCAACGCGCGGGGAGAGGCGGTTTGCGTATTGGGCGCTCTTCCGCTTCCTCGCTCACT
GACTCGCTGCGCTCGGTCGTTCGGCTGCGGCGAGCGGTATCAGCTCACTCAAAGGCGGTAATACGGTTAT
CCACAGAATCAGGGGATAACGCAGGAAAGAACATGTGAGCAAAAGGCCAGCAAAAGGCCAGGAACCGTAA
AAAGGCCGCGTTGCTGGCGTTTTTCCATAGGCTCCGCCCCCCTGACGAGCATCACAAAAATCGACGCTCA
AGTCAGAGGTGGCGAAACCCGACAGGACTATAAAGATACCAGGCGTTTCCCCCTGGAAGCTCCCTCGTGC
GCTCTCCTGTTCCGACCCTGCCGCTTACCGGATACCTGTCCGCCTTTCTCCCTTCGGGAAGCGTGGCGCT
TTCTCATAGCTCACGCTGTAGGTATCTCAGTTCGGTGTAGGTCGTTCGCTCCAAGCTGGGCTGTGTGCAC
GAACCCCCCGTTCAGCCCGACCGCTGCGCCTTATCCGGTAACTATCGTCTTGAGTCCAACCCGGTAAGAC
ACGACTTATCGCCACTGGCAGCAGCCACTGGTAACAGGATTAGCAGAGCGAGGTATGTAGGCGGTGCTAC
AGAGTTCTTGAAGTGGTGGCCTAACTACGGCTACACTAGAAGAACAGTATTTGGTATCTGCGCTCTGCTG
AAGCCAGTTACCTTCGGAAAAAGAGTTGGTAGCTCTTGATCCGGCAAACAAACCACCGCTGGTAGCGGTG
GTTTTTTTGTTTGCAAGCAGCAGATTACGCGCAGAAAAAAAGGATCTCAAGAAGATCCTTTGATCTTTTC
TACGGGGTCTGACGCTCAGTGGAACGAAAACTCACGTTAAGGGATTTTGGTCATGAGATTATCAAAAAGG
ATCTTCACCTAGATCCTTTTAAATTAAAAATGAAGTTTTAAATCAATCTAAAGTATATATGAGTAAACTT
GGTCTGACAGTTACCAATGCTTAATCAGTGAGGCACCTATCTCAGCGATCTGTCTATTTCGTTCATCCAT
AGTTGCCTGACTCCCCGTCGTGTAGATAACTACGATACGGGAGGGCTTACCATCTGGCCCCAGTGCTGCA
ATGATACCGCGAGACCCACGCTCACCGGCTCCAGATTTATCAGCAATAAACCAGCCAGCCGGAAGGGCCG
AGCGCAGAAGTGGTCCTGCAACTTTATCCGCCTCCATCCAGTCTATTAATTGTTGCCGGGAAGCTAGAGT
AAGTAGTTCGCCAGTTAATAGTTTGCGCAACGTTGTTGCCATTGCTACAGGCATCGTGGTGTCACGCTCG
TCGTTTGGTATGGCTTCATTCAGCTCCGGTTCCCAACGATCAAGGCGAGTTACATGATCCCCCATGTTGT
GCAAAAAAGCGGTTAGCTCCTTCGGTCCTCCGATCGTTGTCAGAAGTAAGTTGGCCGCAGTGTTATCACT
CATGGTTATGGCAGCACTGCATAATTCTCTTACTGTCATGCCATCCGTAAGATGCTTTTCTGTGACTGGT
GAGTACTCAACCAAGTCATTCTGAGAATAGTGTATGCGGCGACCGAGTTGCTCTTGCCCGGCGTCAATAC
GGGATAATACCGCGCCACATAGCAGAACTTTAAAAGTGCTCATCATTGGAAAACGTTCTTCGGGGCGAAA
ACTCTCAAGGATCTTACCGCTGTTGAGATCCAGTTCGATGTAACCCACTCGTGCACCCAACTGATCTTCA
GCATCTTTTACTTTCACCAGCGTTTCTGGGTGAGCAAAAACAGGAAGGCAAAATGCCGCAAAAAAGGGAA
TAAGGGCGACACGGAAATGTTGAATACTCATACTCTTCCTTTTTCAATATTATTGAAGCATTTATCAGGG
TTATTGTCTCATGAGCGGATACATATTTGAATGTATTTAGAAAAATAAACAAATAGGGGTTCCGCGCACA
TTTCCCCGAAAAGTGCCACCTGACGTCGACGGATCGGGAGATCTCCCGATCCCCTATGGTGCACTCTCAG
TACAATCTGCTCTGATGCCGCATAGTTAAGCCAGTATCTGCTCCCTGCTTGTGTGTTGGAGGTCGCTGAG
TAGTGCGCGAGCAAAATTTAAGCTACAACAAGGCAAGGCTTGACCGACAATTGCATGAAGAATCTGCTTA
GGGTTAGGCGTTTTGCGCTGCTTCGCGATGTACGGGCCAGATATACGCGTTGACATTGATTATTGACTAG
TTATTAATAGTAATCAATTACGGGGTCATTAGTTCATAGCCCATATATGGAGTTCCGCGTTACATAACTT
ACGGTAAATGGCCCGCCTGGCTGACCGCCCAACGACCCCCGCCCATTGACGTCAATAATGACGTATGTTC
CCATAGTAACGCCAATAGGGACTTTCCATTGACGTCAATGGGTGGAGTATTTACGGTAAACTGCCCACTT
GGCAGTACATCAAGTGTATCATATGCCAAGTACGCCCCCTATTGACGTCAATGACGGTAAATGGCCCGCC
TGGCATTATGCCCAGTACATGACCTTATGGGACTTTCCTACTTGGCAGTACATCTACGTATTAGTCATCG
CTATTACCATGG
Features (pLannotate 1.2.2; 33 found; start..end, strand, type, name):
    217..397     +  LTR            5' LTR (truncated): truncated 5' long terminal repeat (LTR) from HIV-1
    444..569     +  misc_feature   HIV-1 Ψ: packaging signal of human immunodeficiency virus type 1
    553..916     +  CDS            HIV-1 gag (fragment): gag protein from human immunodeficiency virus 1; gag
   1062..1295    +  misc_feature   RRE: The Rev response element (RRE) of HIV-1 allows for Rev-dependent mRNA export from the nucleus to the cytoplasm.
   1672..1772    +  CDS            Rev (fragment): human immunodeficiency virus 1 (HIV-1) Rev protein; rev; enhances nuclear export of unspliced and incompletely spliced viral mRNAs
   1822..1939    +  misc_feature   cPPT/CTS: central polypurine tract and central termination sequence of HIV-1
   1990..2230    +  promoter       U6 promoter: RNA polymerase III promoter for human U6 snRNA
   2260..2335    +  misc_RNA       gRNA scaffold: guide RNA scaffold for the Streptococcus pyogenes CRISPR/Cas9 system
   2353..2371    +  CDS            small t antigen (fragment): SV40 (simian virus 40) small t antigen
   2397..2608    +  promoter       EF-1α core promoter: core promoter for human elongation factor EF-1α
   2633..6736    +  CDS            Cas9: Cas9 (Csn1) endonuclease from the Streptococcus pyogenes Type II CRISPR/Cas system generates RNA-guided double strand breaks in DNA
   6874..7471    +  CDS            PuroR (fragment): puromycin N-acetyltransferase; pac from Streptomyces; confers resistance to puromycin
   7487..8075    +  misc_feature   WPRE: woodchuck hepatitis virus posttranscriptional regulatory element
   8126..8145    +  misc_feature   cPPT/CTS (fragment): central polypurine tract and central termination sequence of HIV-1
   8147..8380    +  LTR            3' LTR (ΔU3): self-inactivating 3' long terminal repeat (LTR) from HIV-1
   8412..8636    +  polyA_signal   bGH poly(A) signal: bovine growth hormone polyadenylation signal
   8640..8661    +  promoter       SV40 promoter (fragment): SV40 enhancer and early promoter
   8682..9110    +  rep_origin     f1 ori (sequence partly withheld): f1 bacteriophage origin of replication; arrow indicates direction of (+) strand synthesis
   9124..9453    +  promoter       SV40 promoter: SV40 enhancer and early promoter
   9501..9548    +  promoter       EM7 promoter: synthetic bacterial promoter&nbsp
   9567..9941    +  CDS            BleoR: antibiotic-binding protein; Sh ble from Streptoalloteichus hindustanus; confers resistance to bleomycin, phleomycin, and Zeocin™
   9951..10076   +  CDS            ble (fragment): BLE_KLEPN - Experimental evidence at protein level: Swiss-Prot protein existence level 1. Binding protein with a strong affinity to the bleomycin family of antibiotics. Binds to CL990; an antimitotic-antibiotic compound. From Klebsiella pneumoniae.
  10071..10192   +  polyA_signal   SV40 poly(A) signal: SV40 polyadenylation signal
  10263..10285   -  protein_bind   lac operator (fragment): The lac repressor binds to the lac operator to inhibit transcription in E. coli. This inhibition can be relieved by adding lactose or isopropyl-β-D-thiogalactopyranoside (IPTG). lac repressor encoded by lacI
  10289..10319   -  promoter       lac promoter: promoter for the E. coli lac operon
  10334..10355   -  protein_bind   CAP binding site: CAP binding activates transcription in the presence of cAMP. E. coli catabolite activator protein
  10368..10460   -  CDS            lacI (fragment): lac repressor; lacI; The lac repressor binds to the lac operator to inhibit transcription in E. coli. This inhibition can be relieved by adding lactose or isopropyl-β-D-thiogalactopyranoside (IPTG).
  10643..11231   -  rep_origin     ori: high-copy-number ColE1/pMB1/pBR322/pUC origin of replication
  11402..12262   -  CDS            AmpR: β-lactamase; bla; confers resistance to ampicillin, carbenicillin, and related antibiotics
  12263..12367   -  promoter       AmpR promoter: bla
  12426..12478   -  misc_feature   bom (fragment): basis of mobility region from pBR322
  12633..13012   +  enhancer       CMV enhancer: human cytomegalovirus immediate early enhancer
  13013..199     +  promoter       CMV promoter (across the origin): human cytomegalovirus (CMV) immediate early promoter
