[The description below was written by a language model from this plasmid's Addgene catalogue record and pLannotate feature annotations shown in this document.]
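Description:
pLenti-Puro-sgMARK3 is a third-generation-style, self-inactivating HIV-1 lentiviral transfer plasmid built on the pLentiCRISPR v2 backbone, designed as an all-in-one vector that delivers both Streptococcus pyogenes Cas9 and a single guide RNA against human MARK3 (also known as CTAK1 or Par-1a). In bacteria it is maintained through a high-copy ColE1/pUC-type origin with ampicillin selection from the β-lactamase gene. The backbone also carries an f1 origin and an SV40/EM7-driven bleomycin/Zeocin resistance cassette located outside the LTR-flanked region, so that cassette is not packaged into virus.

The viral genome is transcribed from a CMV enhancer/promoter fused to a truncated 5' LTR. It contains the Ψ packaging signal with a gag fragment, the Rev response element for nuclear export of the full-length RNA, and the cPPT/CTS, which aids nuclear import. It ends in a WPRE, which boosts transcript expression, and a ΔU3 3' LTR that inactivates LTR promoter activity after integration.

Within this frame, a human U6 RNA polymerase III promoter drives the MARK3-targeting spacer joined to the S. pyogenes gRNA scaffold. Downstream, an EF-1α core promoter drives Cas9 followed by a puromycin N-acetyltransferase coding sequence. The feature table does not annotate the linker between Cas9 and PuroR. Puromycin resistance allows selection of transduced mammalian cells.

The construct is used to make lentivirus for stable CRISPR knockout of MARK3 in human cells. The associated publication concerns AMPK-related kinases acting downstream of LKB1 in non-small cell lung cancer.
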