Addgene plasmid #138690: pLenti-Puro-sgMARK3
Purpose: Expresses a human MARK3-targeting sgRNA and Cas9
Depositing lab: Reuben Shaw. Depositing organization: Salk Institute for Biological Studies. Publication: The AMPK-Related Kinases SIK1 and SIK3 Mediate Key Tumor-Suppressive Effects of LKB1 in NSCLC. Hollstein PE, Eichner LJ, Brun SN, Kamireddy A, Svensson RU, Vera LI, Ross DS, Rymoff TJ, Hutchins A, Galvez HM, Williams AE, Shokhirev MN, Screaton RA, Berdeaux R, Shaw RJ. Cancer Discov. 2019 Nov;9(11):1606-1627. doi: 10.1158/2159-8290.CD-18-1261. Epub 2019 Jul 26. PubMed 31350328.
Backbone
  Vector backbone: pLentiCRISPR v2
  Vector type: Lentiviral
Growth in bacteria
  Bacterial resistance: Ampicillin, 100 μg/mL
  Growth temperature: 37°C
  Growth strain: NEB Stable
  Copy number: High Copy
Gene/Insert
  Gene/Insert name: sgMARK3 human
  gRNA/shRNA sequence: TCTAGAGTGCCGCGTTTAAT
  Species: H. sapiens (human)
  Entrez Gene: MARK3 (a.k.a. CTAK1, KP78, PAR1A, Par-1a, VIPB)
  Promoter: hU6
  Cloning method: Restriction Enzyme; 5′ cloning site unknown (unknown if destroyed)
Terms and licenses: Academic/Nonprofit Terms; Industry Terms: Not Available to Industry
How to cite: pLenti-Puro-sgMARK3 was a gift from Reuben Shaw (Addgene plasmid # 138690 ; http://n2t.net/addgene:138690 ; RRID:Addgene_138690)
