>Addgene plasmid #138690 | pLenti-Puro-sgMARK3 | depositor partial sequence | sequence record 268014 | hU6 FWD Sequence
CCCGTATTCGATTCTTGGCTTTATATATCTTGTGGAAGGACGAAACACCGTCTAGAGTGCCGCGTTTAAT
GTTTTAGAGCTAGAAATAGCAAGTTAAAATAAGGCTAGTCCGTTATCAACTTGAAAAAGTGGCACCGAGT
CGGTGCTTTTTTGAATTCGCTAGCTAGGTCTTGAAAGGAGTGGGAATTGGCTCCGGTGCCCGTCAGTGGG
CAGAGCGCACATCGCCCACAGTCCCCGAGAAGTTGGGGGGAGGGGTCGGCAATTGATCCGGTGCCTAGAG
AAGGTGGCGCGGGGTAAACTGGGAAAGTGATGTCGTGTACTGGCTCCGCCTTTTTCCCGAGGGTGGGGGA
GAACCGTATATAAGTGCAGTAGTCGCCGTGAACGTTCTTTTTCGCAACGGGTTTGCCGCCAGAACACAGG
ACCGGTTCTAGAGCGCTGCCACCATGGACAAGAAGTACAGCATCGGCCTGGACATCGGCACCAACTCTGT
GGGCTGGGCCGTGATCACCGACGAGTACAAGGTGCCCAGCAAGAAATTCAAGGTGCTGGGCAACACCGAC
CGGCACAGCATCAAGAAGAACCTGATCGGAGCCCTGCTGTTCGACAGCGGCGAAACAGCCGAGGCCACCC
GGCTGAAGAGAACCGCCAGAAGAAGATACACCAGACGGAAGAACCGGATCTGCTATCTGCAAGAGATCTT
CAGCAACGAGATGGCCAAGGTGGACGACAGCTTCTTCCACAGACTGGAAGAGTCCTTCCTGGTGGAAGAG
GATAAGAAGCACGAGCGGCACCCCATCTTCGGCAACATCGTGGACGAGGTGGCCTACCACGAGAAGTACC
CCACCATCTACCACCTGAGAAAGAAACTGGTGGACAGCACCGACAAGGCCGACCTGCGGCTGATCTATCT
GGCCCTGGCCCACATGATCAAGTTCCGGGGCCACTTCCTGATCGAGGGCGACCTGAACCCCGACAACAGC
GACGTGGACAGCTGTTCATCCAGCTGGTGCAGACTACACCAGCTGTTCGAGGAAACCCATCACGCCAGCG
GCGTGACGCAGCATCCTGTCTGCAGACTGAGCAGAGCAGACGCTGGAAATCTGATCGCCAGCTGCCCGGC
GAGAGAGATGGNTGTCGAACTGATGCCTGANTGGNCTGACCCACTCAGAGCACCTCGACTGNNCAGGATG
CANTGCACTGACNGGAACTTACAAGACNNCCTGGACACTGGGCGTGTNNCCAGAATTGGGNNANC
